Addgene plasmid #43553: III-CATG
Depositing lab: Chad Cowan & Kiran Musunuru. Depositing organization: Harvard University. Publication: A TALEN Genome-Editing System for Generating Human Stem Cell-Based Disease Models. Ding Q, Lee YK, Schaefer EA, Peters DT, Veres A, Kim K, Kuperwasser N, Motola DL, Meissner TB, Hendriks WT, Trevisan M, Gupta RM, Moisan A, Banks E, Friesen M, Schinzel RT, Xia F, Tang A, Xia Y, Figueroa E, Wann A, Ahfeldt T, Daheron L, Zhang F, Rubin LL, Peng LF, Chung RT, Musunuru K, Cowan CA. Cell Stem Cell. 2012 Dec 12. pii: S1934-5909(12)00645-5. doi: 10.1016/j.stem.2012.11.011. PubMed 23246482.
Backbone
  Vector backbone: pCRII-TOPO
  Backbone manufacturer: Invitrogen
  Backbone size w/o insert (bp): 3973
  Vector type: Bacterial Cloning
Growth in bacteria
  Bacterial resistance: Ampicillin and Kanamycin, 100 & 50 μg/mL
  Growth temperature: 37°C
  Growth strain: Top10
  Copy number: High Copy
Gene/Insert
  Gene/Insert name: III-CATG
  Species: Synthetic
  Insert size (bp): 426
  Cloning method: TOPO Cloning
  Sequencing primers: 5′ T7; 3′ M13-rev
Terms and licenses: Academic/Nonprofit Terms; Industry Terms: Not Available to Industry
How to cite: III-CATG was a gift from Chad Cowan & Kiran Musunuru (Addgene plasmid # 43553 ; http://n2t.net/addgene:43553 ; RRID:Addgene_43553)
