[The description below was written by a language model from this plasmid's Addgene catalogue record.]
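Description:
III-CATG is a bacterial cloning plasmid built on the commercial pCRII-TOPO backbone (about 4 kb without insert), into which a 426 bp synthetic fragment was introduced by TOPO cloning. It is a high-copy plasmid maintained in E. coli, and the record lists both ampicillin and kanamycin resistance, consistent with the dual selection markers carried by this backbone. No feature table is provided, so the origin of replication and other backbone elements are not itemised. The listed sequencing primers (T7 on one side, M13 reverse on the other) indicate that the insert sits in the standard multiple cloning region flanked by those priming sites.

The insert is described only by its name and as synthetic; the record does not state its composition, and no promoter or expression context for it is given, as expected for a storage and cloning vector rather than an expression construct. The associated publication describes a TALEN genome-editing system for generating human stem cell-based disease models, so this plasmid is most plausibly one component of a library of pre-assembled TAL effector repeat modules. On that reading, the name would denote a position in the assembly series (III) and a four-nucleotide target specificity (CATG), and the insert size is roughly what four TAL repeats would occupy. That interpretation is inferred from the name, size and publication rather than stated in the catalogue fields. Under it, the plasmid would serve as a source of a repeat block to be excised or amplified and joined with other modules into a full-length TALEN in a separate expression vector, not as a functional nuclease construct itself.
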