>Addgene plasmid #43553 | III-CATG | depositor partial sequence | sequence record 58818 | III-CATG sequence 426 bps
CGTCTCGGCTCACCCCAGAGCAGGTCGTGGCGATCGCAAGCCACGACGGAGGAAAGCAAGCCTTGGAAAC
AGTACAGAGGCTGTTGCCTGTGCTGTGCCAAGCGCACGGACTCACCCCAGAGCAGGTCGTGGCAATCGCC
TCCAACATTGGCGGGAAACAGGCACTCGAGACTGTCCAGCGCCTGCTTCCCGTGCTGTGCCAAGCGCACG
GCCTCACCCCAGAGCAGGTCGTGGCCATTGCCTCGAATGGAGGGGGCAAACAGGCGTTGGAAACCGTACA
ACGATTGCTGCCGGTGCTGTGCCAAGCGCACGGATTAACCCCAGAGCAGGTCGTGGCAATCGCGAGCAAT
AACGGCGGAAAACAGGCTTTGGAAACGGTGCAGAGGCTCCTTCCAGTGCTGTGCCAAGCGCACGGACTCA
GAGACG
