>Addgene plasmid #43553 | III-CATG | addgene partial sequence | sequence record 61598 | M13-F20 5'-TGTAAAACGACGGCCAGT-3'
TTGGGCGATTGGGCCCTCTAGATGCATGCTCGAGCGGCCGCCAGTGTGATGGATATCTGCAGAATTCGCC
CTTGCCGTCCTAGCGCGTCTCGGCTCACCCCAGAGCAGGTCGTGGCGATCGCAAGCCACGACGGAGGAAA
GCAAGCCTTGGAAACAGTACAGAGGCTGTTGCCTGTGCTGTGCCAAGCGCACGGACTCACCCCAGAGCAG
GTCGTGGCAATCGCCTCCAACATTGGCGGGAAACAGGCACTCGAGACTGTCCAGCGCCTGCTTCCCGTGC
TGTGCCAAGCGCACGGCCTCACCCCAGAGCAGGTCGTGGCCATTGCCTCGAATGGAGGGGGCAAACAGGC
GTTGGAAACCGTACAACGATTGCTGCCGGTGCTGTGCCAAGCGCACGGATTAACCCCAGAGCAGGTCGTG
GCAATCGCGAGCAATAACGGCGGAAAACAGGCTTTGGAAACGGTGCAGAGGCTCCTTCCAGTGCTGTGCC
AAGCGCACGGACTCAGAGACGTGGGCAAGGGCGAATTCCAGCACACTGGCGGCCGTTACTAGTGGATCCG
AGCTCGGTACCAAGCTTGATGCATAGCTTGAGTATTCTATAGTGTCACCTAAATAGCTTGGCGTAATCAT
GGTCATAGCTGTTTCCTGTGTGAAATTGTTATCCGCTCACAATTCCACACAACATACGAGCCGGAAGCAT
AAAGTGTAAAGCCTGGGGTGCCTAATGAGTGAGCTAACTCACATTAATTGCGTTGCGCTCACTGCCCGCT
TTCCAGTCGGGAAACCTGTCGTGCCAGCTGCATTAATGAATCGGCCAACGCGCGGGGAGAGGCGGTTTGC
GTATTGGGCGCTCTTCCGCTTTCCTCGCTCACTGACTCGCTGC
